Addgene plasmid #148461: pAc5.1B-lambdaN-HA-DmNanos_1-296_AC
Purpose: Insect Expression of DmNanos_1-296
Depositing lab: Elisa Izaurralde. Depositing organization: Max Planck Institute for Developmental Biology. Publication: Distinct modes of recruitment of the CCR4-NOT complex by Drosophila and vertebrate Nanos. Raisch T, Bhandari D, Sabath K, Helms S, Valkov E, Weichenrieder O, Izaurralde E. EMBO J. 2016 May 2;35(9):974-90. doi: 10.15252/embj.201593634. Epub 2016 Mar 11. PubMed 26968986.
Backbone
  Vector backbone: Unknown
  Vector type: Insect Expression
Growth in bacteria
  Bacterial resistance: Ampicillin, 100 μg/mL
  Growth temperature: 37°C
  Growth strain: DH5alpha
  Copy number: Low Copy
Gene/Insert
  Gene/Insert name: DmNanos_1-296
  Species: D. melanogaster (fly)
  Mutation: sequence contains a deletion of N283 compared to the sequence given by NCBI: NM_001275794.1; isoform B Uniprot.: A0A0B4KGY5
  Entrez Gene: nos (a.k.a. Dmel_CG5637, CG5637, DRONANOS, Dmel\CG5637, Dronanos, NANOS, NOS, Nanos, Nos, l(3)07117, l(3)j3B6, l(3)j4B6, nNOS)
  Cloning method: Unknown
Terms and licenses: Academic/Nonprofit Terms; Industry Terms: Not Available to Industry
Depositor comments: Plasmids from this collection were made available to the research community and donated after the lab closed. Please note that the sequence provided by the depositing laboratory may be theoretical/predicted or based on Sanger sequencing results. There may be discrepancies between sequencing results obtained by Addgene and the depositor sequence. If an Addgene verified sequence is not available, please contact before placing your order to request that our lab fully sequence the plasmid.
How to cite: pAc5.1B-lambdaN-HA-DmNanos_1-296_AC was a gift from Elisa Izaurralde (Addgene plasmid # 148461 ; http://n2t.net/addgene:148461 ; RRID:Addgene_148461)
