[The description below was written by a language model from this plasmid's Addgene catalogue record and pLannotate feature annotations shown in this document.]
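Description:
pAc5.1B-lambdaN-HA-DmNanos_1-296_AC is an insect-cell expression plasmid of about 6.4 kb. The catalogue lists the backbone as unknown, although the name and annotated parts point to a pAc5.1-type vector. It is propagated in E. coli through a ColE1/pUC-family origin and selected with ampicillin via a β-lactamase gene under its own bla promoter. The origin is annotated as a high-copy type, whereas the catalogue lists the plasmid as low copy. Short fragments of a tetracycline-resistance gene and SV40 large T antigen are also detected and appear to be non-functional backbone remnants. No selectable marker for insect cells is annotated.

Expression is driven by the Drosophila melanogaster actin 5C promoter, a strong constitutive promoter used in fly cell lines. The open reading frame begins with a short fragment of the bacteriophage lambda N protein, followed by an HA epitope and then residues 1–296 of Drosophila Nanos (nos). The depositor notes that this insert lacks N283 relative to the isoform B reference sequence. A vector-derived V5 tag is annotated downstream, though the record does not say whether it is in frame with the insert, and an SV40 polyadenylation signal follows.

The lambdaN peptide binds BoxB RNA hairpins, so such a fusion is typically used to tether a protein artificially to a BoxB-containing reporter mRNA, with the HA tag allowing detection. The stated purpose is only insect expression of this Nanos fragment. The associated study examined how Drosophila and vertebrate Nanos recruit the CCR4-NOT deadenylase complex, which fits with use in tethering assays of mRNA repression or decay. The depositor sequence may be theoretical rather than fully verified.
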