Features (pLannotate 1.2.2; 11 found; start..end, strand, type, name):
     56..2568    +  promoter       Ac5 promoter: Drosophila melanogaster actin 5C promoter
   2588..2653    +  CDS            N (fragment): REGN_LAMBD - Experimental evidence at protein level: Swiss-Prot protein existence level 1. Plays a role as a transcriptional antitermination factor that allows the virus to initiate its lytic phase. Activates expression of the delayed viral early genes by modifying host RNA polymerase (RNAP) into a form that is resistant to termination signals. This antitermination function requires the host NusA protein which serves to stabilize the interaction between antitermination protein N and host RNA polymerase. From Escherichia phage lambda (Bacteriophage lambda).
   2678..2704    +  CDS            3xHA (fragment): three tandem HA epitope tags
   2723..3610    +  CDS            nos (fragment): NANOS_DROME - Experimental evidence at protein level: Swiss-Prot protein existence level 1. Maternal RNA-binding protein that is required for germ cells proliferation and self-renewal. Acts by forming a complex with pum and brat that regulates translation and mRNA stability. The complex binds to the Nanos Response Element (NRE), a 16 bp sequence in the hb mRNA 3'-UTR and prevents its translation. Controls posterior development. Rescuing factor for the abdominal defect of posterior group mutants. The other posterior group genes are not required for nanos function but rather play a role in local
   3642..3683    +  CDS            V5 tag: epitope tag from simian virus 5
   3783..3917    -  polyA_signal   SV40 poly(A) signal: SV40 polyadenylation signal
   3940..4024    -  CDS            large T antigen (fragment): large T antigen from SV40 (simian virus 40)
   4025..4495    +  CDS            TcR (fragment): tetracycline efflux protein; tet; confers resistance to tetracycline
   4539..5127    -  rep_origin     ori: high-copy-number ColE1/pMB1/pBR322/pUC origin of replication
   5298..6158    -  CDS            AmpR: β-lactamase; bla; confers resistance to ampicillin, carbenicillin, and related antibiotics
   6159..6263    -  promoter       AmpR promoter: bla
>Addgene plasmid #148461 | pAc5.1B-lambdaN-HA-DmNanos_1-296_AC | depositor full sequence | sequence record 290909 | Full Sequence
CTTCAAGGAATTAATTCTATATTCTAAAAACACAAATGATACTTCTAAAAAAAATCATGAATGGCATCAA
CTCTGAATCAAATCTTTGCAGATGCACCTACTTCTCATTTCCACTGTCACATCATTTTTCCAGATCTCGC
TGCCTGTTATGTGGCCCACAAACCAAGACACGTTTTATGGCCATTAAAGCTGGCTGATCGTCGCCAAACA
CCAAATACATATCAATATGTACATTCGAGAAAGAAGCGATCAAAGAAGCGTCTTCGGGCGAGTAGGAGAA
TGCGGAGGAGAAGGAGAACGAGCTGATCTAGTATCTCTCCACAATCCAATGCCAACTGACCAACTGGCCA
TATTCGGAGCAATTTGAAGCCAATTTCCATCGCCTGGCGATCGCTCCATTCTTGGCTATATGTTTTTCAC
CGTTCCCGGGGCCATTTTCAAAGACTCGTCGGTAAGATAAGATTGTGTCACTCGCTGTCTCTCTTCATTT
GTCGAAGAATGCTGAGGAATTTCGCGATGACGTCGGCGAGTATTTTGAAGAATGAGAATAATTTGTATTT
ATACGAAAATCAGTTAGTGGAATTTTCTACAAAAACATGTTATCTATAGATAATTTTGTTGCAAAATATG
TTGACTATGACAAAGATTGTATGTATATACCTTTAATGTATTCTCATTTTCTTATGTATTTATAATGGCA
ATGATGATACTGATGATATTTTAAGATGATGCCAGACCACAGGCTGATTTCTGCGTCTTTTGCCGAACGC
AGTGCATGTGCGGTTGTTGTTTTTTGGAATAGTTTCAATTTTCGGACTGTCCGCTTTGATTTCAGTTTCT
TGGCTTATTCAAAAAGCAAAGTAAAGCCAAAAAAGCGAGATGGCAATACCAAATGCGGCAAAACGGTAGT
GGAAGGAAAGGGGTGCGGGGCAGCGGAAGGAAGGGTGGGGCGGGGCGTGGCGGGGTCTGTGGCTGGGCGC
GACGTCACCGACGTTGGAGCCACTCCTTTGACCATGTGTGCGTGTGTGTATTATTCGTGTCTCGCCACTC
GCCGGTTGTTTTTTTCTTTTTATCTCGCTCTCTCTAGCGCCATCTCGTACGCATGCTCAACGCACCGCAT
GTTGCCGTGTCCTTTATGCGTCATTTTGGCTCGAAATAGGCAATTATTTAAACAAAGATTAGTCAACGAA
AACGCTAAAATAAATAAGTCTACAATATGGTTACTTATTGCCATGTGTGTGCAGCCAACGATAGCAACAA
AAGCAACAACACAGTGGCTTTCCCTCTTTCACTTTTTGTTTGCAAGCGCGTGCGAGCAAGACGGCACGAC
CGGCAAACGCAATTACGCTGACAAAGAGCAGACGAAGTTTTGGCCGAAAAACATCAAGGCGCCTGATACG
AATGCATTTGCAATAACAATTGCGATATTTAATATTGTTTATGAAGCTGTTTGACTTCAAAACACACAAA
AAAAAAAATAAAACAAATTATTTGAAAGAGAATTAGGAATCGGACAGCTTATCGTTACGGGCTAACAGCA
CACCGAGACGAAATAGCTTACCTGACGTCACAGCCTCTGGAAGAACTGCCGCCAAGCAGAGAGAGAGAGA
AAAAGAGGGAGAGCAGCTTAGACCGCATGTGCTTGTGTGTGAGGCGTCTCTCTCTTCGTCTCCTGTTTGC
GCAAACGCATAGACTGCACTGAGAAAATCGATTACCTATTTTTTATGAATGAATATTTGCACTATTACTA
TTCAAAACTATTAAGATAGCAATCACATTCAATAGCCAAATACTATACCACCTGAGCGATGCAACGAAAT
GATCAATTTGAGCAAAAATGCTGCATATTTAGGACGGCATCATTATAGAAATGCTTCTTGCTGTGTACTT
TTCTCTCGTCTGGCAGCTGTTTCGCCGTTATTGTTAAAACCGGCTTAAGTTAGGTGTGTTTTCTACGACT
AGTGATGCCCCTACTAGAAGATGTGTGTTGCACAAATGTCCCTGAATAACCAATTTGAAGTGCAGATAGC
AGTAAACGTAAGCTAATATGAATATTATTTAACTGTAATGTTTTAATATCGCTGGACATTACTAATAAAC
CCACTATAAACACATGTACATATGTATGTTTTGGCATACAATGAGTAGTTGGGGAAAAAATGTGTAAAAG
CACCGTGACCATCACAGCATAAAGATAACCAGCTGAAGTATCGAATATGAGTAACCCCCAAATTGAATCA
CATGCCGCAACTGATAGGACCCATGGAAGTACACTCTTCATGGCGATATACAAGACACACACAAGCACGA
ACACCCAGTTGCGGAGGAAATTCTCCGTAAATGAAAACCCAATCGGCGAACAATTCATACCCATATATGG
TAAAAGTTTTGAACGCGACTTGAGAGCGGAGAGCATTGCGGCTGATAAGGTTTTAGCGCTAAGCGGGCTT
TATAAAACGGGCTGCGGGACCAGTTTTCATATCACTACCGTTTGAGTTCTTGTGCTGTGTGGATACTCCT
CCCGACACAAAGCCGCTCCATCAGCCAGCAGTCGTCTAATCCAGAGACCCCGGATCGGGGTACCAACATG
GACGCACAAACACGACGACGTGAGCGTCGCGCTGAGAAACAAGCTCAATGGAAAGCTGCAAACGGTGGAT
CTCCTCCACATATGGCTTACCCATACGATGTTCCAGATTACGCTCCTCCAAGCTTGAATTCTATGTTCCG
CAGCAACTTGGAGGGCAGTGGCGCAGCAGCAGATAACTTTTCTGCTTTTCACGCCAGAGGAGGGCTCAAC
ATTCTGGGCCTGCAGGACATGTATTTGGATACCAGTGGGGCCAACTCGTCGGCCACTTTGAGTCCGCCCA
TTACGCCGGTGACCCCTGACCCGTCGACGTCTGCGCAGTCGACGCACTTCCCTTTTCTGGCCGACAGCGC
AGCCACCGCCAATTCGCTCCTTATGCAGCGACAGTACCACTACCACTTGCTGCTCCAGCAGCAGCAGCAA
CTGGCCATGGCGCAGCACCAATTGGCGCTGGCTGCATCAGCGGCAGCGGCTAGTGCGAGTCACCAGCAAA
CGGACGAGATTGCGCGATCCTTGAAAATCTTTGCGCAGGTGACGACGGGCGCAGCAGAAAATGCGGCTGG
CTCGATGCAGGATGTGATGCAGGAGTTCGCGACCAATGGCTATGCCAGCGATGATCTCGGTCGCATGTCC
TACGGGAGTGCTCCGCCACAGGTGCAAATGCCACCGCAGCAGCAGCATCAGCAACAGCAGGGGCTGCACC
TGCCACTGGGCCGCAATCCTGCCCAGCTGCAGACCAATGGCGGCAACTTAATGCCCATTCCACTCGCCAC
CCACTGGCTGAACAACTACCGGGAGCATCTGAACAACGTGTGGCGAAACATGTCGTATATACCAGCCGCT
CCCAATACAATGGGTTTGCAGGCCCAAACAGCGGCCACTGTGTCCACCAATCTCGGCGTGGGAATGGGTC
TGGGATTGCCCGTGCAGGGCGAACAGCTGCGCGGAGCTTCCAATTCCAGTAACAATAATAACAACAACAA
GGTGTACAAGCGTTACAACAGCAAGGCCAAAGAGATCAGCTAACTCGAGTCTAGAGGGCCCGCGGTTCGA
AGGTAAGCCTATCCCTAACCCTCTCCTCGGTCTCGATTCTACGCGTACCGGTCATCATCACCATCACCAT
TGAGTTTAAACCCGCTGATCAGCCTCGACTGTGCCTTCTAAGGCCTGAGCTCGCTGATCAGCCTCGATCG
AGGATCCAGACATGATAAGATACATTGATGAGTTTGGACAAACCACAACTAGAATGCAGTGAAAAAAATG
CTTTATTTGTGAAATTTGTGATGCTATTGCTTTATTTGTAACCATTATAAGCTGCAATAAACAAGTTAAC
AACAACAATTGCATTCATTTTATGTTTCAGGTTCAGGGGGAGGTGTGGGAGGTTTTTTAAAGCAAGTAAA
ACCTCTACAAATGTGGTATGGCTGATTATGATCAGTCGACCGATGCCCTTGAGAGCCTTCAACCCAGTCA
GCTCCTTCCGGTGGGCGCGGGGCATGACTATCGTCGCCGCACTTATGACTGTCTTCTTTATCATGCAACT
CGTAGGACAGGTGCCGGCAGCGCTCTGGGTCATTTTCGGCGAGGACCGCTTTCGCTGGAGCGCGACGATG
ATCGGCCTGTCGCTTGCGGTATTCGGAATCTTGCACGCCCTCGCTCAAGCCTTCGTCACTGGTCCCGCCA
CCAAACGTTTCGGCGAGAAGCAGGCCATTATCGCCGGCATGGCGGCCGACGCGCTGGGCTACGTCTTGCT
GGCGTTCGCGACGCGAGGCTGGATGGCCTTCCCCATTATGATTCTTCTCGCTTCCGGCGGCATCGGGATG
CCCGCGTTGCAGGCCATGCTGTCCAGGCAGGTAGATGACGACCATCAGGGACAGCTTCAAGGATCGCTCG
CGGCTCTTACCAGCCAGCAAAAGGCCAGGAACCGTAAAAAGGCCGCGTTGCTGGCGTTTTTCCATAGGCT
CCGCCCCCCTGACGAGCATCACAAAAATCGACGCTCAAGTCAGAGGTGGCGAAACCCGACAGGACTATAA
AGATACCAGGCGTTTCCCCCTGGAAGCTCCCTCGTGCGCTCTCCTGTTCCGACCCTGCCGCTTACCGGAT
ACCTGTCCGCCTTTCTCCCTTCGGGAAGCGTGGCGCTTTCTCAATGCTCACGCTGTAGGTATCTCAGTTC
GGTGTAGGTCGTTCGCTCCAAGCTGGGCTGTGTGCACGAACCCCCCGTTCAGCCCGACCGCTGCGCCTTA
TCCGGTAACTATCGTCTTGAGTCCAACCCGGTAAGACACGACTTATCGCCACTGGCAGCAGCCACTGGTA
ACAGGATTAGCAGAGCGAGGTATGTAGGCGGTGCTACAGAGTTCTTGAAGTGGTGGCCTAACTACGGCTA
CACTAGAAGGACAGTATTTGGTATCTGCGCTCTGCTGAAGCCAGTTACCTTCGGAAAAAGAGTTGGTAGC
TCTTGATCCGGCAAACAAACCACCGCTGGTAGCGGTGGTTTTTTTGTTTGCAAGCAGCAGATTACGCGCA
GAAAAAAAGGATCTCAAGAAGATCCTTTGATCTTTTCTACGGGGTCTGACGCTCAGTGGAACGAAAACTC
ACGTTAAGGGATTTTGGTCATGAGATTATCAAAAAGGATCTTCACCTAGATCCTTTTAAATTAAAAATGA
AGTTTTAAATCAATCTAAAGTATATATGAGTAAACTTGGTCTGACAGTTACCAATGCTTAATCAGTGAGG
CACCTATCTCAGCGATCTGTCTATTTCGTTCATCCATAGTTGCCTGACTCCCCGTCGTGTAGATAACTAC
GATACGGGAGGGCTTACCATCTGGCCCCAGTGCTGCAATGATACCGCGAGACCCACGCTCACCGGCTCCA
GATTTATCAGCAATAAACCAGCCAGCCGGAAGGGCCGAGCGCAGAAGTGGTCCTGCAACTTTATCCGCCT
CCATCCAGTCTATTAATTGTTGCCGGGAAGCTAGAGTAAGTAGTTCGCCAGTTAATAGTTTGCGCAACGT
TGTTGCCATTGCTGCAGGCATCGTGGTGTCACGCTCGTCGTTTGGTATGGCTTCATTCAGCTCCGGTTCC
CAACGATCAAGGCGAGTTACATGATCCCCCATGTTGTGCAAAAAAGCGGTTAGCTCCTTCGGTCCTCCGA
TCGTTGTCAGAAGTAAGTTGGCCGCAGTGTTATCACTCATGGTTATGGCAGCACTGCATAATTCTCTTAC
TGTCATGCCATCCGTAAGATGCTTTTCTGTGACTGGTGAGTACTCAACCAAGTCATTCTGAGAATAGTGT
ATGCGGCGACCGAGTTGCTCTTGCCCGGCGTCAACACGGGATAATACCGCGCCACATAGCAGAACTTTAA
AAGTGCTCATCATTGGAAAACGTTCTTCGGGGCGAAAACTCTCAAGGATCTTACCGCTGTTGAGATCCAG
TTCGATGTAACCCACTCGTGCACCCAACTGATCTTCAGCATCTTTTACTTTCACCAGCGTTTCTGGGTGA
GCAAAAACAGGAAGGCAAAATGCCGCAAAAAAGGGAATAAGGGCGACACGGAAATGTTGAATACTCATAC
TCTTCCTTTTTCAATATTATTGAAGCATTTATCAGGGTTATTGTCTCATGAGCGGATACATATTTGAATG
TATTTAGAAAAATAAACAAATAGGGGTTCCGCGCACATTTCCCCGAAAAGTGCCACCTGACGTCTAAGAA
ACCATTATTATCATGACATTAACCTATAAAAATAGGCGTATCACGAGGCCCTTTCGT
